Addgene plasmid #229357: pXTK120 [Misc_oriT-IncP_PartType0]
Purpose: XanthoMoClo Golden Gate Part Plasmid for cloning, contains Misc_oriT-IncP_PartType0
Depositing lab: Michael Springer. Depositing organization: Harvard Medical School. Publication: XanthoMoClo horizontal line A Robust Modular Cloning Genetic Toolkit for the Genera Xanthobacter and Roseixanthobacter. Soltysiak MPM, Ory ALH, Lee AD, Christophersen CE, Jalihal AP, Springer M. ACS Synth Biol. 2025 Apr 18;14(4):1173-1190. doi: 10.1021/acssynbio.4c00806. Epub 2025 Mar 13. PubMed 40080684.
Backbone
  Vector backbone: pXTK
  Vector type: Bacterial Expression
Growth in bacteria
  Bacterial resistance: Ampicillin, 100 μg/mL
  Growth temperature: 37°C
  Growth strain: DH5alpha
  Copy number: Low Copy
Gene/Insert
  Gene/Insert name: oriT-IncP Origin of Transfer (alt name: Misc_oriT-IncP_PartType0)
  Species: Escherichia coli
  Cloning method: Restriction Enzyme; 5′ cloning site unknown (unknown if destroyed)
Terms and licenses: Academic/Nonprofit Terms; Industry Terms: Not Available to Industry
How to cite: pXTK120 [Misc_oriT-IncP_PartType0] was a gift from Michael Springer (Addgene plasmid # 229357 ; http://n2t.net/addgene:229357 ; RRID:Addgene_229357)
