[The description below was written by a language model from this plasmid's Addgene catalogue record and pLannotate feature annotations shown in this document.]
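Description:
pXTK120 is a small (about 2.5 kb) Golden Gate part plasmid from the XanthoMoClo modular cloning toolkit, which was developed for genetic engineering of the bacterial genera Xanthobacter and Roseixanthobacter. It is built on the pXTK backbone and is maintained in E. coli under ampicillin selection. Resistance comes from a TEM-type beta-lactamase (bla) gene driven by its own AmpR promoter and followed by the bacteriophage fd central terminator. Replication relies on a ColE1/pMB1-family origin. The feature annotation describes this origin as high copy, whereas the catalogue entry lists the plasmid as low copy, and the record does not resolve this discrepancy.

The stored part, designated Misc_oriT-IncP_PartType0, is the IncP origin of transfer. The annotated sequence shows the oriT element followed immediately by a traJ coding sequence, which encodes the oriT-recognizing protein of the IncP relaxosome. An oriT is the cis-acting site at which conjugative transfer machinery nicks a plasmid and begins single-strand DNA transfer into a recipient cell. A plasmid carrying it can therefore be mobilized from a donor strain that supplies the remaining IncP transfer functions in trans.

As a toolkit part, this module is presumably meant to be released and assembled with other XanthoMoClo parts into composite vectors, making them transferable by conjugation into target hosts. Although it is catalogued as a bacterial expression vector, the plasmid carries no annotated expression cassette beyond the resistance marker. The record does not state which Type IIS enzyme sites or overhangs flank the part, and the cloning sites are listed as unknown.
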