Features (pLannotate 1.2.2; 6 found; start..end, strand, type, name):
      1..589     +  rep_origin     ori: high-copy-number ColE1/pMB1/pBR322/pUC origin of replication
    755..864     +  oriT           oriT: incP origin of transfer
    897..1268    +  CDS            traJ: oriT-recognizing protein; traJ
   1445..1536    +  promoter       AmpR promoter: bla
   1537..2394    +  CDS            bla: BLAT_ECOLX - Experimental evidence at protein level: Swiss-Prot protein existence level 1. TEM-type are the most prevalent beta-lactamases in enterobacteria; they hydrolyze the beta-lactam bond in susceptible beta-lactam antibiotics, thus conferring resistance to penicillins and cephalosporins. TEM-3 and TEM-4 are capable of hydrolyzing cefotaxime and ceftazidime. TEM-5 is capable of hydrolyzing ceftazidime. TEM-6 is capable of hydrolyzing ceftazidime and aztreonam. TEM-8/CAZ-2, TEM- 16/CAZ-7 and TEM-24/CAZ-6 are markedly active against ceftazidime. IRT- 4 shows resistance to beta-lactamase in
   2401..2440    +  terminator     fd terminator: central terminator from bacteriophage fd (Otsuka and Kunisawa, 1982)
>Addgene plasmid #229357 | pXTK120 [Misc_oriT-IncP_PartType0] | addgene full sequence | sequence record 464840 | Addgene NGS Result
TTGAGATCCTTTTTTTCTGCGCGTAATCTGCTGCTTGCAAACAAAAAAACCACCGCTACCAGCGGTGGTT
TGTTTGCCGGATCAAGAGCTACCAACTCTTTTTCCGAAGGTAACTGGCTTCAGCAGAGCGCAGATACCAA
ATACTGTTCTTCTAGTGTAGCCGTAGTTAGGCCACCACTTCAAGAACTCTGTAGCACCGCCTACATACCT
CGCTCTGCTAATCCTGTTACCAGTGGCTGCTGCCAGTGGCGATAAGTCGTGTCTTACCGGGTTGGACTCA
AGACGATAGTTACCGGATAAGGCGCAGCGGTCGGGCTGAACGGGGGGTTCGTGCACACAGCCCAGCTTGG
AGCGAACGACCTACACCGAACTGAGATACCTACAGCGTGAGCTATGAGAAAGCGCCACGCTTCCCGAAGG
GAGAAAGGCGGACAGGTATCCGGTAAGCGGCAGGGTCGGAACAGGAGAGCGCACGAGGGAGCTTCCAGGG
GGAAACGCCTGGTATCTTTATAGTCCTGTCGGGTTTCGCCACCTCTGACTTGAGCGTCGATTTTTGTGAT
GCTCGTCAGGGGGGCGGAGCCTATGGAAAAACGCCAGCAACGCGAGTCGGTCTCTGAGTATCTTCCGCTG
CATAACCCTGCTTCGGGGTCATTATAGCGATTTTTTCGGTATATCCATCCTTTTTCGCACGATATACAGG
ATTTTGCCAAAGGGTTCGTGTAGACTTTCCTTGGTGTATCCAACGGCGTCAGCCGGGCAGGATAGGTGAA
GTAGGCCCACCCGCGAGCGGGTGTTCCTTCTTCACTGTCCCTTATTCGCACCTGGCGGTGCTCAACGGGA
ATCCTGCTCTGCGAGGCTGGCCGGCTACCGCCGGCGTAACAGATGAGGGCAAGCGGATGGCTGATGAAAC
CAAGCCAACCAGGAAGGGCAGCCCACCTATCAAGGTGTACTGCCTTCCAGACGAACGAAGAGCGATTGAG
GAAAAGGCGGCGGCGGCCGGCATGAGCCTGTCGGCCTACCTGCTGGCCGTCGGCCAGGGCTACAAAATCA
CGGGCGTCGTGGACTATGAGCACGTCCGCGAGCTGGCCCGCATCAATGGCGACCTGGGCCGCCTGGGCGG
CCTGCTGAAACTCTGGCTCACCGACGACCCGCGCACGGCGCGGTTCGGTGATGCCACGATCCTCGCCCTG
CTGGCGAAGATCGAAGAGAAGCAGGACGAGCTTGGCAAGGTCATGATGGGCGTGGTCCGCCCGAGGGCAG
AGCCATGACTTTTTTAGCCGCTAAAACGGCCGGGGGGTGCGCGTGATTGCCAAGCACGTCCCCATGCGCT
CCATCAAGAAGAGGCACTTCGAGCTGTAAGTACATCACCGACGAGCAAGGCAAGACGATCCCGATGAGAC
CAGAGTAGCCCGCCTAATGAGCGGGCTTTTTTTTAATTCCCCTATTTGTTTATTTTTCTAAATACATTCA
AATATGTATCCGCTCATGAGACAATAACCCTGATAAATGCTTCAATAATATTGAAAAAGGAAGAGTATGA
GCATTCAGCATTTTCGTGTGGCGCTGATTCCGTTTTTTGCGGCGTTTTGCCTGCCGGTGTTTGCGCATCC
GGAAACCCTGGTGAAAGTGAAAGATGCGGAAGATCAACTGGGTGCGCGCGTGGGCTATATTGAACTGGAT
CTGAACAGCGGCAAAATTCTGGAATCTTTTCGTCCGGAAGAACGTTTTCCGATGATGAGCACCTTTAAAG
TGCTGCTGTGCGGTGCGGTTCTGAGCCGTGTGGATGCGGGCCAGGAACAACTGGGCCGTCGTATTCATTA
TAGCCAGAACGATCTGGTGGAATATAGCCCGGTGACCGAAAAACATCTGACCGATGGCATGACCGTGCGT
GAACTGTGCAGCGCGGCGATTACCATGAGCGATAACACCGCGGCGAACCTGCTGCTGACGACCATTGGCG
GTCCGAAAGAACTGACCGCGTTTCTGCATAACATGGGCGATCATGTGACCCGTCTGGATCGTTGGGAACC
GGAACTGAACGAAGCGATTCCGAACGATGAACGTGATACCACCATGCCGGCAGCAATGGCGACCACCCTG
CGTAAACTGCTGACGGGTGAGCTGCTGACCCTGGCAAGCCGCCAGCAACTGATTGATTGGATGGAAGCGG
ATAAAGTGGCGGGTCCGCTGCTGCGTAGCGCGCTGCCGGCTGGCTGGTTTATTGCGGATAAAAGCGGTGC
GGGCGAACGTGGCAGCCGTGGCATTATTGCGGCGCTGGGCCCGGATGGTAAACCGAGCCGTATTGTGGTG
ATTTATACCACCGGCAGCCAGGCGACGATGGATGAACGTAACCGTCAGATTGCGGAAATTGGCGCGAGCC
TGATTAAACATTGGTAAACCGATACAATTAAAGGCTCCTTTTGGAGCCTTTTTTTTTGGACGACCCTTGT
CAGATCAAAGGATCTTC
